Addgene plasmid #221836: pACUH 5-HT7R-7xGFP11-HA
Purpose: Plasmid for generating 10xUAS-5-HT7R-7xGFP11-HA transgenic flies with attP/attB integration. It carries the attB sequence.
Depositing lab: Quentin Gaudry. Depositing organization: University of Maryland, College Park. Publication: Serotonin acts through multiple cellular targets during an olfactory critical period. Mallick A, Tan HL, Epstein JM, Gaudry Q, Dacks AM. bioRxiv [Preprint]. 2024 Apr 14:2024.04.14.589413. doi: 10.1101/2024.04.14.589413. PubMed 38645269.
Backbone
  Vector backbone: pACUH
  Vector type: Insect Expression
  Selectable markers: mini white
Growth in bacteria
  Bacterial resistance: Ampicillin, 100 μg/mL
  Growth temperature: 37°C
  Growth strain: DH5alpha
  Copy number: High Copy
Gene/Insert
  Gene/Insert name: 5-HT7R
  Species: D. melanogaster (fly)
  Entrez Gene: 5-HT7 (a.k.a. Dmel_CG12073, 5-HT-dro, 5-HT-dro1, 5-HT7Dro, 5-HT[7]Dro, 5-HT[[7Dro]], 5-HT[[7]], 5-HT[[7]]Dro, 5-HT[[dro1]], 5-HTdro1, 5HT-7, 5HT-R1, 5HT-dro, 5HT-dro1, 5HT[[7Dro]], 5htdror, CG12073, DRO1, Dm5HTdro1, Dmel\CG12073)
  Promoter: hsp70
  Tag / fusion protein: 7xGFP11-HA (C terminal on insert)
  Cloning method: Restriction Enzyme; 5′ cloning site unknown (unknown if destroyed)
  Sequencing primers: 5′ caagcgcagctgaacaagc
Terms and licenses: Academic/Nonprofit Terms; Industry Terms: Not Available to Industry
Depositor comments: Please visit https://doi.org/10.1101/2024.04.14.589413 for bioRxiv preprint.
How to cite: pACUH 5-HT7R-7xGFP11-HA was a gift from Quentin Gaudry (Addgene plasmid # 221836 ; http://n2t.net/addgene:221836 ; RRID:Addgene_221836)
