[The description below was written by a language model from this plasmid's Addgene catalogue record and pLannotate feature annotations shown in this document.]
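Description:
pACUH 5-HT7R-7xGFP11-HA is a Drosophila transgenesis and expression plasmid built on the pACUH backbone, intended for making 10xUAS-5-HT7R-7xGFP11-HA flies by site-specific integration. It carries a φC31 integrase attB site that recombines with a genomic attP landing site, and the feature table also shows P element 5′ and 3′ ends flanking the transgene region. A mini-white eye-colour marker allows transformant flies to be identified. In bacteria the plasmid is maintained through a high-copy ColE1/pUC-type origin and selected with ampicillin via the β-lactamase gene. Short rop, bom and extra mini-white fragments in the annotation appear to be backbone remnants rather than functional parts.

The expression cassette consists of two tandem 5X UAS blocks, giving ten Gal4 binding sites, placed upstream of the Drosophila hsp70 promoter, so transcription depends on Gal4 supplied by a driver line and can be restricted to chosen cell types. This drives the coding sequence of the D. melanogaster serotonin receptor 5-HT7, a G-protein coupled receptor that activates adenylate cyclase. According to the catalogue entry, the receptor is fused at its C terminus to seven copies of GFP11 followed by an HA epitope. The automated annotation marks only one GFP11 unit and a partial HA match, probably because the repeats are not all detected. GFP11 is the eleventh β-strand of superfolder GFP and becomes fluorescent only when complemented by GFP1-10, so the tandem array should give amplified, cell-type-restricted labelling of the receptor, while HA permits antibody detection. The transcript is completed by the SV40 small t intron and SV40 polyadenylation signal. The associated work concerns serotonin's cellular targets during an olfactory critical period.
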