Features (pLannotate 1.2.2; 26 found; start..end, strand, type, name):
      1..229     -  CDS            mini-white (fragment): Drosophila white gene eye color pigment; white; This is a modified version of the white gene lacking part of the first intron.
    235..823     -  rep_origin     ori: high-copy-number ColE1/pMB1/pBR322/pUC origin of replication
    994..1854    -  CDS            AmpR: β-lactamase; bla; confers resistance to ampicillin, carbenicillin, and related antibiotics
   1855..1959    -  promoter       AmpR promoter: bla
   2054..2089    +  CDS            rop (fragment): Rop protein, which maintains plasmids at low copy number; rop
   2191..2241    +  misc_feature   bom (fragment): basis of mobility region from pBR322
   2434..2503    -  protein_bind   attB: attB site for the φC31 integrase (Groth et al., 2000) phage φC31 integrase
   2523..2545    +  misc_feature   bom (fragment): basis of mobility region from pBR322
   2544..3047    -  gene           mini-white (fragment): white; This modified version of the white gene lacks part of the first intron.
   3047..3279    -  misc_feature   P element 3' end: P element 3' end
   3342..3361    -  misc_feature   MCS (fragment): pUC18/19 multiple cloning site
   3360..3454    +  protein_bind   5X UAS: five tandem copies of the "ScaI site" 17-mer CGGAGTACTGTCCTCCG, an upstream activating sequence (UAS) that efficiently binds yeast Gal4 (Webster et al., 1988; Pfeiffer et al., 2010) GAL4
   3458..3479    -  misc_feature   MCS (fragment): pUC18/19 multiple cloning site
   3478..3572    +  protein_bind   5X UAS: five tandem copies of the "ScaI site" 17-mer CGGAGTACTGTCCTCCG, an upstream activating sequence (UAS) that efficiently binds yeast Gal4 (Webster et al., 1988; Pfeiffer et al., 2010) GAL4
   3591..3829    +  promoter       hsp70 promoter: Drosophila melanogaster hsp70Bb promoter
   3870..5561    +  CDS            5-HT7: 5HT1R_DROME - Also known as 5HT-R1. Experimental evidence at transcript level: Swiss-Prot protein existence level 2. G-protein coupled receptor for 5-hydroxytryptamine (serotonin). Also functions as a receptor for various alkaloids. Ligand binding causes a conformation change that triggers signaling via guanine nucleotide-binding proteins (G proteins) and modulates the activity of down-stream effectors, such as adenylate cyclase. Signaling activates adenylate cyclase activity. From Drosophila melanogaster (Fruit fly).
   5751..5798    +  CDS            GFP11: 11th β-strand of superfolder GFP associates with GFP(1-10), consisting of the first 10 β-strands, to reconstitute fluorescent GFP (Cabantous et al., 2005; Kamiyama et al., 2016)
   6054..6082    +  CDS            3xHA (fragment): three tandem HA epitope tags
   6113..6187    +  CDS            small t antigen (fragment): SV40 (simian virus 40) small t antigen
   6189..6254    +  intron         small t intron: SV40 (simian virus 40) small t antigen intron
   6384..6404    +  CDS            SV40 NLS: nuclear localization signal of SV40 (simian virus 40) large T antigen
   6411..6545    +  CDS            LT_POVHA (fragment): Protein inferred from homology: Swiss-Prot protein existence level 3. Isoform large T antigen is a key early protein essential for both driving viral replication and inducing cellular transformation. Plays a role in viral genome replication by driving entry of quiescent cells into the cell cycle and by autoregulating the synthesis of viral early mRNA. Displays highly oncogenic activities by corrupting the host cellular checkpoint mechanisms that guard cell division and the transcription, replication, and repair of DNA. Participates in the modulation of cellular gene expression preceeding viral
   6570..6653    +  CDS            large T antigen (fragment): large T antigen from SV40 (simian virus 40)
   6676..6810    +  polyA_signal   SV40 poly(A) signal: SV40 polyadenylation signal
   6828..10947   +  gene           mini-white: white; This modified version of the white gene lacks part of the first intron.
  10958..11543   -  misc_feature   P element 5' end: No description available
>Addgene plasmid #221836 | pACUH 5-HT7R-7xGFP11-HA | addgene full sequence | sequence record 442858 | Addgene NGS Result
GGCCAGACCCACGTAGTCCAGCGGCAGATCGGCGGCGGAGAAGTTAAGCGTCTCCAGGATGACCTTGCCC
GAACTGGGGCACGTGGTGTTCGACGATGTGCAGCTAATTTCGCCCGGCTCCACGTCCGCCCATTGGTTAA
TCAGCAGACCCTCGTTGGCGTAACGGAACCATGAGAGGTACGACAACCATTTGAGGTATACTGGCACCGA
GCCCGAGTTCAAGAAGAAGGCGTTTTTCCATAGGCTCCGCCCCCCTGACGAGCATCACAAAAATCGACGC
TCAAGTCAGAGGTGGCGAAACCCGACAGGACTATAAAGATACCAGGCGTTTCCCCCTGGAAGCTCCCTCG
TGCGCTCTCCTGTTCCGACCCTGCCGCTTACCGGATACCTGTCCGCCTTTCTCCCTTCGGGAAGCGTGGC
GCTTTCTCATAGCTCACGCTGTAGGTATCTCAGTTCGGTGTAGGTCGTTCGCTCCAAGCTGGGCTGTGTG
CACGAACCCCCCGTTCAGCCCGACCGCTGCGCCTTATCCGGTAACTATCGTCTTGAGTCCAACCCGGTAA
GACACGACTTATCGCCACTGGCAGCAGCCACTGGTAACAGGATTAGCAGAGCGAGGTATGTAGGCGGTGC
TACAGAGTTCTTGAAGTGGTGGCCTAACTACGGCTACACTAGAAGAACAGTATTTGGTATCTGCGCTCTG
CTGAAGCCAGTTACCTTCGGAAAAAGAGTTGGTAGCTCTTGATCCGGCAAACAAACCACCGCTGGTAGCG
GTGGTTTTTTTGTTTGCAAGCAGCAGATTACGCGCAGAAAAAAAGGATCTCAAGAAGATCCTTTGATCTT
TTCTACGGGGTCTGACGCTCAGTGGAACGAAAACTCACGTTAAGGGATTTTGGTCATGAGATTATCAAAA
AGGATCTTCACCTAGATCCTTTTAAATTAAAAATGAAGTTTTAAATCAATCTAAAGTATATATGAGTAAA
CTTGGTCTGACAGTTACCAATGCTTAATCAGTGAGGCACCTATCTCAGCGATCTGTCTATTTCGTTCATC
CATAGTTGCCTGACTCCCCGTCGTGTAGATAACTACGATACGGGAGGGCTTACCATCTGGCCCCAGTGCT
GCAATGATACCGCGAGACCCACGCTCACCGGCTCCAGATTTATCAGCAATAAACCAGCCAGCCGGAAGGG
CCGAGCGCAGAAGTGGTCCTGCAACTTTATCCGCCTCCATCCAGTCTATTAATTGTTGCCGGGAAGCTAG
AGTAAGTAGTTCGCCAGTTAATAGTTTGCGCAACGTTGTTGCCATTGCTACAGGCATCGTGGTGTCACGC
TCGTCGTTTGGTATGGCTTCATTCAGCTCCGGTTCCCAACGATCAAGGCGAGTTACATGATCCCCCATGT
TGTGCAAAAAAGCGGTTAGCTCCTTCGGTCCTCCGATCGTTGTCAGAAGTAAGTTGGCCGCAGTGTTATC
ACTCATGGTTATGGCAGCACTGCATAATTCTCTTACTGTCATGCCATCCGTAAGATGCTTTTCTGTGACT
GGTGAGTACTCAACCAAGTCATTCTGAGAATAGTGTATGCGGCGACCGAGTTGCTCTTGCCCGGCGTCAA
TACGGGATAATACCGCGCCACATAGCAGAACTTTAAAAGTGCTCATCATTGGAAAACGTTCTTCGGGGCG
AAAACTCTCAAGGATCTTACCGCTGTTGAGATCCAGTTCGATGTAACCCACTCGTGCACCCAACTGATCT
TCAGCATCTTTTACTTTCACCAGCGTTTCTGGGTGAGCAAAAACAGGAAGGCAAAATGCCGCAAAAAAGG
GAATAAGGGCGACACGGAAATGTTGAATACTCATACTCTTCCTTTTTCAATATTATTGAAGCATTTATCA
GGGTTATTGTCTCATGAGCGGATACATATTTGAATGTATTTAGAAAAATAAACAAATAGGGGTTCCGCGC
ACATTTCCCCGAAAAGTGCCACCTGACGTCTAAGAAACCATTATTATCATGACATTAACCTATAAAAATA
GGCGTATCACGAGGCCCTTTCGTCTCGCGCGTTTCGGTGATGACGGTGAAAACCTCTGACACATGCAGCT
CCCGGAGACGGTCACAGCTTGTCTGTAAGCGGATGCCGGGAGCAGACAAGCCCGTCAGGGCGCGTCAGCG
GGTGTTGGCGGGTGTCGGGGCTGGCTTAACTATGCGGCATCAGAGCAGATTGTACTGAGAGTGCACCATA
TCGACATGCCCGCCGTGACCGTCGAGAACCCGCTGACGCTGCCCCGCGTATCCGCACCCGCCGACGCCGT
CGCACGTCCCGTGCTCACCGTGACCACCGCGCCCAGCGGTTTCGAGGGCGAGGGCTTCCCGGTGCGCCGC
GCGTTCGCCGGGATCAACTACCGCCACCTCGACCCGTTCATCATGATGGACCAGATGGGTGAGGTGGAGT
ACGCGCCCGGGGAGCCCAAGGGCACGCCCTGGCACCCGCACCGCGGCTTCGAGACCGTGACCTACATCGT
CGATATGCGGTGTGAAATACCGCACCGAATCGCGCGGAACTAACGACAGTCGCTCCAAGGTCGTCGAACA
AAAGGTGAATGTGTTGCGGAGAGCGGGTGGGAGACAGCGAAAGAGCAACTACGAAACGTGGTGTGGTGGA
GGTGAATTATGAAGAGGGCGCGCGATTTGAAAAGTATGTATATAAAAAATATATCCCGGTGTTTTATGTA
GCGATAAACGAGTTTTTGATGTAAGGTATGCAGGTGTGTAAGTCTTTTGGTTAGAAGACAAATCCAAAGT
CTACTTGTGGGGATGTTCGAAGGGGAAATACTTGTATTCTATAGGTCATATCTTGTTTTTATTGGCACAA
ATATAATTACATTAGCTTTTTGAGGGGGCAATAAACAGTAAACACGATGGTAATAATGGTAAAAAAAAAA
AACAAGCAGTTATTTCGGATATATGTCGGCTACTCCTTGCGTCGGGCCCGAAGTCTTAGAGCCAGATATG
CGAGCACCCGGAAGCTCACGATGAGAATGGCCAGACCATGATGAAATAACATAAGGTGGTCCCGTCGGCA
AGAGACATCCACTTAACGTATGCTTGCAATAAGTGCGAGTGAAAGGAATAGTATTCTGAGTGTCGTATTG
AGTCTGAGTGAGACAGCGATATGATTGTTGATTAACCCTTAGCATGTCCGTGGGGTTTGAATTAACTCAT
AATATTAATTAGACGAAATTATTTTTAAAGTTTTATTTTTAATAATTTGCGAGTACGCAAAGCTTGGCTG
CATCCAACGCGTTGGGAGCTCTCCGGATCCAAGCTGGCCGCGGCTCGATCCGCTTGCATGCCTGCAGGTC
GGAGTACTGTCCTCCGAGCGGAGTACTGTCCTCCGAGCGGAGTACTGTCCTCCGAGCGGAGTACTGTCCT
CCGAGCGGAGTACTGTCCTCCGAGCGGAAGCTTGCATGCCTGCAGGTCGGAGTACTGTCCTCCGAGCGGA
GTACTGTCCTCCGAGCGGAGTACTGTCCTCCGAGCGGAGTACTGTCCTCCGAGCGGAGTACTGTCCTCCG
AGCGGAGACTCTAGCGAGCGCCGGAGTATAAATAGAGGCGCTTCGTCTACGGAGCGACAATTCAATTCAA
ACAAGCAAAGTGAACACGTCGCTAAGCGAAAGCTAAGCAAATAAACAAGCGCAGCTGAACAAGCTAAACA
ATCTGCAGTAAAGTGCAAGTTAAAGTGAATCAATTAAAAGTAACCAGCAACCAAGTAAATCAACTGCAAC
TACTGAAATCTGCCAAGAAGTAATTATTGAATACAAGAAGAGAACTCTGAATAGGGAATTGGGAATTCCG
GAATTTCCTCGAGGCCACCATGGCTTTATCTGGACAGGACTGGCGGCGCCATCAGAGCCACCGCCAGCAC
AGAAACCACAGAACCCAGGGAAACCACCAGAAACTGATCTCCACCGCCACGCTGACTCTGTTCGTGCTCT
TTCTGAGCAGCTGGATAGCCTATGCGGCGGGCAAGGCCACCGTTCCCGCTCCGCTCGTGGAAGGCGAGAC
GGAGTCGGCCACTTCGCAGGACTTTAATAGCAGTAGCGCCTTCCTGGGGGCCATAGCCTCGGCCTCATCG
ACGGGATCGGGATCGAGCTCGGGCTCGGGATCGGGATCGGGATCGGGATCGGGATCCTATGGCCTGGCCT
CGATGAACAGCAGCCCCATTGCCATAGTCTCGTATCAAGGCATCACCAGCACCAATTTGGGCGACAGCAA
TACGACTTTGGTGCCGCTATCGGACACTCCTTTGCTTTTGGAGGAATTTGCAGCCGGCGAGTTTGTACTG
CCCCCGTTGACGTCCATATTCGTGAGCATTGTCCTTCTCATCGTGATCCTGGGCACTGTTGTGGGCAATG
TCCTGGTCTGCATAGCCGTTTGCATGGTGCGGAAATTGAGGAGACCCTGCAATTACCTTTTGGTGTCCTT
GGCTCTTTCGGATCTCTGTGTGGCTCTTCTGGTGATGCCCATGGCCTTGCTTTATGAAGTGCTGGAGAAG
TGGAACTTTGGACCGCTGCTCTGCGACATCTGGGTGTCCTTCGATGTGCTGTGCTGCACGGCCTCGATTC
TGAATCTGTGTGCCATTTCCGTGGATCGATACCTGGCCATCACGAAGCCCCTGGAGTACGGCGTGAAGAG
GACTCCTCGGCGAATGATGCTGTGCGTGGGCATCGTCTGGCTGGCAGCCGCCTGCATCTCATTGCCTCCT
CTGCTGATCCTGGGCAACGAGCACGAGGACGAGGAGGGCCAGCCCATCTGCACGGTGTGCCAGAACTTCG
CATATCAGATCTACGCCACCCTGGGCTCATTTTACATACCACTCTCGGTGATGCTGTTTGTGTACTATCA
GATCTTCAGGGCGGCGAGGCGGATTGTCCTGGAAGAGAAACGCGCCCAGACGCATTTGCAGCAGGCGCTC
AATGGCACAGGATCGCCGTCGGCCCCGCAGGCTCCGCCCTTGGGCCACACGGAGCTGGCCAGCTCTGGAA
ATGGTCAGAGGCACAGCAGCGTGGGCAACACTTCGCTCACCTACTCCACCTGTGGGGGTCTGAGCAGCGG
AGGAGGCGCACTGGCTGGGCACGGCAGTGGGGGTGGCGTTAGTGGCTCGACCGGACTCCTGGGCTCTCCG
CACCACAAGAAGCTGCGGTTTCAACTGGCCAAAGAGAAGAAGGCCTCCACAACTCTGGGCATCATCATGT
CGGCCTTTACCGTCTGCTGGCTGCCATTCTTTATCCTGGCCCTAATTCGTCCTTTCGAGACAATGCACGT
ACCGGCATCGCTCTCGTCTCTATTCCTCTGGCTGGGCTATGCCAACTCCCTGCTGAACCCTATTATCTAC
GCCACTCTGAACAGGGATTTCCGCAAACCCTTCCAGGAGATCCTCTACTTCCGCTGCTCCAGCCTGAACA
CCATGATGCGGGAGAACTACTACCAGGATCAGTATGGCGAGCCTCCGTCGCAGCGGGTGATGCTGGGCGA
TGAGAGGCACGGGGCGAGGGAGAGCTTTCTCGGCGATGGAGGAAGCGGAGGCGACGGAGGCAGCGGAGGA
GGCAGCCGGGACCACATGGTGCTGCACGAGTACGTGAACGCCGCCGGCATCACTAGCGGAGGCGACGGAG
GCAGCGGAGGAGGCAGCCGGGACCACATGGTGCTGCACGAGTACGTGAACGCCGCCGGCATCACTAGCGG
TAGTGGCGGCCGTGACCACATGGTCCTTCATGAGTATGTAAATGCTGCTGGGATTACAGGTGGCTCTGGA
GGTAGAGATCATATGGTTCTCCACGAATACGTTAACGCCGCAGGCATCACTGGCGGTAGTGGAGGACGCG
ACCATATGGTACTACATGAATATGTCAATGCAGCCGGAATAACCGGAGGGTCCGGAGGCCGGGATCACAT
GGTGCTGCATGAGTATGTGAACGCGGCGGGTATAACTGGTGGGTCGGGCGGACGAGACCATATGGTGCTT
CACGAATACGTAAACGCAGCTGGCATTACTAGTTACCCATACGATGTTCCAGATTACGCTTAAGCGGCCG
CGGCTCGAGGGTACCTCTAGAGGATCTTTGTGAAGGAACCTTACTTCTGTGGTGTGACATAATTGGACAA
ACTACCTACAGAGATTTAAAGCTCTAAGGTAAATATAAAATTTTTAAGTGTATAATGTGTTAAACTACTG
ATTCTAATTGTTTGTGTATTTTAGATTCCAACCTATGGAACTGATGAATGGGAGCAGTGGTGGAATGCCT
TTAATGAGGAAAACCTGTTTTGCTCAGAAGAAATGCCATCTAGTGATGATGAGGCTACTGCTGACTCTCA
ACATTCTACTCCTCCAAAAAAGAAGAGAAAGGTAGAAGACCCCAAGGACTTTCCTTCAGAATTGCTAAGT
TTTTTGAGTCATGCTGTGTTTAGTAATAGAACTCTTGCTTGCTTTGCTATTTACACCACAAAGGAAAAAG
CTGCACTGCTATACAAGAAAATTATGGAAAAATATTTGATGTATAGTGCCTTGACTAGAGATCATAATCA
GCCATACCACATTTGTAGAGGTTTTACTTGCTTTAAAAAACCTCCCACACCTCCCCCTGAACCTGAAACA
TAAAATGAATGCAATTGTTGTTGTTAACTTGTTTATTGCAGCTTATAATGGTTACAAATAAAGCAATAGC
ATCACAAATTTCACAAATAAAGCATTTTTTTCACTGCATTCTAGTTGTGGTTTGTCCAAACTCATCAATG
TATCTTATCATGTCTGGATCCACTAGAAGGCCTAATTCTAGTATGTATGTAAGTTAATAAAACCCATTTT
TGCGGAAAGTAGATAAAAAAAACATTTTTTTTTTTTACTGCACTGGATATCATTGAACTTATCTGATCAG
TTTTAAATTTACTTCGATCCAAGGGTATTTGATGTACCAGGTTCTTTCGATTACCTCTCACTCAAAATGA
CATTCCACTCAAAGTCAGCGCTGTTTGCCTCCTTCTCTGTCCACAGAAATATCGCCGTCTCTTTCGCCGC
TGCGTCCGCTATCTCTTTCGCCACCGTTTGTAGCGTTACGTAGCGTCAATGTCCGCCTTCAGTTGCATTT
TGTCAGCGGTTTCGTGACGAAGCTCCAAGCGGTTTACGCCATCAATTAAACACAAAGTGCTGTGCCAAAA
CTCCTCTCGCTTCTTATTTTTGTTTGTTTTTTGAGTGATTGGGGTGGTGATTGGTTTTGGGTGGGTAAGC
AGGGGAAAGTGTGAAAAATCCCGGCAATGGGCCAAGAGGATCAGGAGCTATTAATTCGCGGAGGCAGCAA
ACACCCATCTGCCGAGCATCTGAACAATGTGAGTAGTACATGTGCATACATCTTAAGTTCACTTGATCTA
TAGGAACTGCGATTGCAACATCAAATTGTCTGCGGCGTGAGAACTGCGACCCACAAAAATCCCAAACCGC
AATTGCACAAACAAATAGTGACACGAAACAGATTATTCTGGTAGCTGTTCTCGCTATATAAGACAATTTT
TGAGATCATATCATGATCAAGACATCTAAAGGCATTCATTTTCGACTATATTCTTTTTTACAAAAAATAT
AACAACCAGATATTTTAAGCTGATCCTAGATGCACAAAAAATAAATAAAAGTATAAACCTACTTCGTAGG
ATACTTCGGGGTACTTTTTGTTCGGGGTTAGATGAGCATAACGCTTGTAGTTGATATTTGAGATCCCCTA
TCATTGCAGGGTGACAGCGGAGCGGCTTCGCAGAGCTGCATTAACCAGGGCTTCGGGCAGGCCAAAAACT
ACGGCACGCTCCGGCCACCCAGTCCGCCGGAGGACTCCGGTTCAGGGAGCGGCCAACTAGCCGAGAACCT
CACCTATGCCTGGCACAATATGGACATCTTTGGGGCGGTCAATCAGCCGGGCTCCGGATGGCGGCAGCTG
GTCAACCGGACACGCGGACTATTCTGCAACGAGCGACACATACCGGCGCCCAGGAAACATTTGCTCAAGA
ACGGTGAGTTTCTATTCGCAGTCGGCTGATCTGTGTGAAATCTTAATAAAGGGTCCAATTACCAATTTGA
AACTCAGTTTGCGGCGTGGCCTATCCGGGCGAACTTTTGGCCGTGATGGGCAGTTCCGGTGCCGGAAAGA
CGACCCTGCTGAATGCCCTTGCCTTTCGATCGCCGCAGGGCATCCAAGTATCGCCATCCGGGATGCGACT
GCTCAATGGCCAACCTGTGGACGCCAAGGAGATGCAGGCCAGGTGCGCCTATGTCCAGCAGGATGACCTC
TTTATCGGCTCCCTAACGGCCAGGGAACACCTGATTTTCCAAGCCATGGTGCGGATGCCACGACATCTGA
CCTATCGGCAGCGAGTGGCCCGCGTGGATCAGGTGATCCAGGAGCTTTCGCTCAGCAAATGTCAGCACAC
GATCATCGGTGTGCCCGGCAGGGTGAAAGGTCTGTCCGGCGGAGAAAGGAAGCGTCTGGCATTCGCCTCC
GAGGCTCTAACCGATCCGCCGCTTCTGATCTGCGATGAGCCCACCTCCGGACTGGACTCCTTTACCGCCC
ACAGCGTCGTCCAGGTGCTGAAGAAGCTGTCGCAGAAGGGCAAGACCGTCATCCTGACCATTCATCAGCC
GTCTTCCGAGCTGTTTGAGCTCTTTGACAAGATCCTTCTGATGGCCGAGGGCAGGGTAGCTTTCTTGGGC
ACTCCCAGCGAAGCCGTCGACTTCTTTTCCTAGTGAGTTCGATGTGTTTATTAAGGGTATCTAGTATTAC
ATAACATCTCAACTCCTATCCAGCGTGGGTGCCCAGTGTCCTACCAACTACAATCCGGCGGACTTTTACG
TACAGGTGTTGGCCGTTGTGCCCGGACGGGAGATCGAGTCCCGTGATCGGATCGCCAAGATATGCGACAA
TTTTGCCATTAGCAAAGTAGCCCGGGATATGGAGCAGTTGTTGGCCACCAAAAATCTGGAGAAGCCACTG
GAGCAGCCGGAGAATGGGTACACCTACAAGGCCACCTGGTTCATGCAGTTCCGGGCGGTCCTGTGGCGAT
CCTGGCTGTCGGTGCTCAAGGAACCACTCCTCGTAAAAGTGCGACTTATTCAGACAACGGTGAGTGGTTC
CAGTGGAAACAAATGATATAACGCTTACAATTCTTGGAAACAAATTCGCTAGATTTTAGATAGAATTGCC
TGATTCCACACCCTTCTTAGTTTTTTTCAATGAGATGTATAGTTTATAGTTTTGCAGAAGATAAATAAAT
TTCATTTAACTCGCGAATATTAATGAGATGCGAGTAACATTTTAATTTGCAGATGGTTGCCATCTTGATT
GGCCTCATCTTTTTGGGCCAACAACTCACGCAAGTGGGTGTGATGAATATCAACGGAGCCATCTTCCTCT
TCCTGACCAACATGACCTTTCAAAACGTCTTTGCCACGATAAATGTAAGTCATGTTTAGAATACATTTGC
ATTTCAATAATTTACTAACTTTCTAATGAATCGATTCGATTTAGGTGTTCACCTCAGAGCTGCCAGTTTT
TATGAGGGAGGCCCGAAGTCGACTTTATCGCTGTGACACATACTTTCTGGGCAAAACGATTGCCGAATTG
CCGCTTTTTCTCACAGTGCCACTGGTCTTCACGGCGATTGCCTATCCGATGATCGGACTGCGGGCCGGAG
TGCTGCACTTCTTCAACTGCCTGGCGCTGGTCACTCTGGTGGCCAATGTGTCAACGTCCTTCGGATATCT
AATATCCTGCGCCAGCTCCTCGACCTCGATGGCGCTGTCTGTGGGTCCGCCGGTTATCATACCATTCCTG
CTCTTTGGCGGCTTCTTCTTGAACTCGGGCTCGGTGCCAGTATACCTCAAATGGTTGTCGTACCTCTCAT
GGTTCCGTTACGCCAACGAGGGTCTGCTGATTAACCAATGGGCGGACGTGGAGCCGGGCGAAATTAGCTG
CACATCGTCGAACACCACGTGCCCCAGTTCGGGCAAGGTCATCCTGGAGACGCTTAACTTCTCCGCCGCC
GATCTGCCGCTGGACTACGTGGGTCTGGCCATTCTCATCGTGAGCTTCCGGGTGCTCGCATATCTGGCTC
TAAGACTTCGGGCCCGACGCAAGGAGTAGCCGACATATATCCGAAATAACTGCTTGTTTTTTTTTTTTAC
CATTATTACCATCGTGTTTACTGTTTATTGCCCCCTCAAAAAGCTAATGTAATTATATTTGTGCCAATAA
AAACAAGATATGACCTATAGAATACAAGTATTTCCCCTTCGAACATCCCCACAAGTAGACTTTGGATTTG
TCTTCTAACCAAAAGACTTACACACCTGCATACCTTACATCAAAAACTCGTTTATCGCTACATAAAACAC
CGGGATATATTTTTTATATACATACTTTTCAAATCGCGCGCCCTCTTCATAATTCACCTCCACCACACCA
CGTTTCGTAGTTGCTCTTTCGCTGTCTCCCACCCGCTCTCCGCAACACATTCACCTTTTGTTCGACGACC
TTGGAGCGACTGTCGTTAGTTCCGCGCGATTCGGTTCGCTCAAATGGTTCCGAGTGGTTCATTTCGTCTC
AATAGAAATTAGTAATAAATATTTGTATGTACAATTTATTTGCTCCAATATATTTGTATATATTTCCCTC
ACAGCTATATTTATTCTAATTTAATATTATGACTTTTTAAGGTAATTTTTTGTGACCTGTTCGGAGTGAT
TAGCGTTACAATTTGAACTGAAAGTGACATCCAGTGTTTGTTCCTTGTGTAGATGCATCTCAAAAAAATG
GTGGGCATAATAGTGTTGTTTATATATATCAAAAATAACAACTATAATAATAAGAATACATTTAATTTAG
AAAATGCTTGGATTTCACTGGAACTAGAATTAATTCGGCTGCTGCTCTAAACGACGCATTTCGTACTCCA
AAGTACGAATTTTTTCCCTCAAGCTCTTATTTTCATTAAACAATGAACAGGACCTAACGCACAGTCACGT
TATTGTTTACATAAATGATTTTTTTTACTATTCAAACTTACTCTGTTTGTGTACTCCCACTGGTATAGCC
TTCTTTTATCTTTTCTGGTTCAGGCTCTATCACTTTACTAGGTACGGCATCTGCGTTGAGTCGCCTCCTT
TTAAATGTCTGACCTTTTGCAGGTGCAGCCTTCCACTGCGAATCATTAAAGTGGGTATCACAAATTTGGG
AGTTTTCACCAAGGCTGCACCCAAGGCTCTGCTCCCACAATTTTCTCTTAATAGCACACTTCGGCACGTG
AATTAATTTTACTCCAGTCACAGCTTTGCAGCAAAATTTGCAATATTTCATTTTTTTTTATTCCACGTAA
GGGTTAATGTTTTCAAAAAAAAATTCGTCCGCACACAACCTTTCCTCTCAACAAGCAAACGTGCACTGAA
TTTAAGTGTATACTTCGGTAAGCTTCGGCTATCGACGGGACCACCTTATGTTATTTCATCATG
